Addgene plasmid #200975: pCEP4-myc-EFNB2 (WT)
Purpose: Mammalian expression plasmid for wild type, myc-tagged EFNB2
Depositing lab: Erik Procko. Depositing organization: University of Illinois at Urbana-Champaign. Publication: Sequence basis for selectivity of ephrin-B2 ligand for Eph receptors and pathogenic henipavirus G glycoproteins. Narayanan KK, Amaya M, Tsang N, Yin R, Jays A, Broder CC, Shukla D, Procko E. J Virol. 2023 Nov 30;97(11):e0062123. doi: 10.1128/jvi.00621-23. Epub 2023 Oct 16. PubMed 37931130.
Backbone
  Vector backbone: pCEP4
  Backbone manufacturer: Invitrogen
  Backbone size w/o insert (bp): 10381
  Total vector size (bp): 11419
  Vector type: Mammalian Expression
  Selectable markers: Hygromycin
Growth in bacteria
  Bacterial resistance: Ampicillin, 100 μg/mL
  Growth temperature: 37°C
  Growth strain: DH5alpha
  Copy number: Unknown
Gene/Insert
  Gene/Insert name: EFNB2 (alt name: EphrinB2)
  Species: H. sapiens (human)
  Insert size (bp): 1038
  GenBank ID: NP_004084.1
  Entrez Gene: EFNB2 (a.k.a. EPLG5, HTKL, Htk-L, LERK5, ephrin-B2)
  Promoter: CMV
  Tag / fusion protein: Signal peptide from hemagglutinin (N terminal on insert); Extracellular c-myc epitope tag (N terminal on insert)
  Cloning method: Restriction Enzyme; 5′ cloning site NheI (not destroyed); 3′ cloning site XhoI (not destroyed)
  Sequencing primers: 5′ CMV forward; 3′ EBV reverse
Terms and licenses: Academic/Nonprofit Terms; Industry Terms: Not Available to Industry
Depositor comments: Please visit https://doi.org/10.1101/2023.04.26.538420 for bioRxiv preprint.
How to cite: pCEP4-myc-EFNB2 (WT) was a gift from Erik Procko (Addgene plasmid # 200975 ; http://n2t.net/addgene:200975 ; RRID:Addgene_200975)
