[The description below was written by a language model from this plasmid's Addgene catalogue record and pLannotate feature annotations shown in this document.]
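Description:
pCEP4-myc-EFNB2 (WT) is a mammalian expression plasmid built on the Invitrogen pCEP4 episomal backbone and carrying wild-type human ephrin-B2 (EFNB2). In E. coli it is maintained through a ColE1/pUC-type origin and selected with ampicillin via the β-lactamase gene. In mammalian cells, the Epstein-Barr virus oriP origin together with the plasmid-encoded EBNA1 protein allows the vector to replicate and persist as an extrachromosomal episome in permissive primate cells. A hygromycin phosphotransferase cassette driven by the HSV thymidine kinase promoter and closed by the TK polyadenylation signal provides selection for cells that retain it. The many short fragments annotated as herpesvirus, tetracycline-resistance, rop or SV40 T antigen sequences are backbone remnants rather than functional genes.

The insert was cloned between NheI and XhoI sites downstream of the CMV immediate early enhancer and promoter, with the SV40 polyadenylation signal following the cassette. According to the catalogue fields, the native leader is replaced by a hemagglutinin signal peptide followed by an extracellular c-myc epitope at the N-terminus, so the protein is directed to the cell surface with the tag exposed for antibody detection. These elements are not separately annotated. This probably explains why the EFNB2 feature is called as a fragment shorter than the stated insert.

The associated study concerns the sequence basis of ephrin-B2 selectivity for Eph receptors and henipavirus G glycoproteins, so this plasmid presumably serves as the wild-type reference in surface expression and binding experiments. The depositor sequence matches the stated total size. The repository's sequencing result is about 190 nt shorter, with the differences falling around the TcR remnant, TK promoter and HygR region.
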