Features (pLannotate 1.2.2; 19 found; start..end, strand, type, name):
     14..148     -  polyA_signal   SV40 poly(A) signal: SV40 polyadenylation signal
    171..253     -  CDS            large T antigen (fragment): large T antigen from SV40 (simian virus 40)
    256..296     +  CDS            rop (fragment): Rop protein, which maintains plasmids at low copy number; rop
    898..2687    -  rep_origin     oriP: Epstein-Barr virus oriP replication origin (Yates et al., 2000)
   2692..2910    -  CDS            gL (fragment): GL_EBVB9 - Experimental evidence at protein level: Swiss-Prot protein existence level 1. The heterodimer glycoprotein H-glycoprotein L is required for the fusion of viral and plasma membranes leading to virus entry into the host cell. Acts as a functional inhibitor of gH and maintains gH in an inhibited form. Upon binding to host integrins, gL dissociates from gH leading to activation of the viral fusion glycoproteins gB and gH. Fusion of EBV with B-lymphocytes requires the additional receptor- binding protein gp42, which forms a complex with gH/gL. The heterodimer gH/gL targets also host EPHA
   2993..4918    -  CDS            EBNA1: Epstein-Barr nuclear antigen 1, also known as EBNA-1 crucial for latent viral infection, and for episomal amplification of vectors containing the oriP origin (Okita et al., 2013)
   4956..5300    -  CDS            BRRF2_EBVB9 (fragment): Protein inferred from homology: Swiss-Prot protein existence level 3. From Epstein-Barr virus (strain B95-8) (HHV-4) (Human herpesvirus 4).
   5303..5326    -  promoter       tet promoter (fragment): E. coli promoter for tetracycline efflux protein gene
   5439..5543    +  promoter       AmpR promoter: bla
   5544..6404    +  CDS            AmpR: β-lactamase; bla; confers resistance to ampicillin, carbenicillin, and related antibiotics
   6575..7163    +  rep_origin     ori: high-copy-number ColE1/pMB1/pBR322/pUC origin of replication
   7353..7697    -  CDS            TcR (fragment): tetracycline efflux protein; tet; confers resistance to tetracycline
   7780..7925    +  promoter       HSV TK promoter: herpes simplex virus thymidine kinase promoter
   7965..8990    +  CDS            HygR: aminoglycoside phosphotransferase from E. coli; aph(4)-Ia; confers resistance to hygromycin
   9055..9103    +  polyA_signal   HSV TK poly(A) signal: herpes simplex virus thymidine kinase polyadenylation signal (Cole and Stacy, 1985)
   9303..9527    +  CDS            gH (fragment): GH_HHV11 - Experimental evidence at protein level: Swiss-Prot protein existence level 1. The heterodimer glycoprotein H-glycoprotein L is required for the fusion of viral and plasma membranes leading to virus entry into the host cell. Following initial binding to host receptor, membrane fusion is mediated by the fusion machinery composed of gB and the heterodimer gH/gL. May also be involved in the fusion between the virion envelope and the outer nuclear membrane during virion morphogenesis. From Human herpesvirus 1 (strain 17) (HHV-1) (Human herpes simplex virus 1).
   9756..10135   +  enhancer       CMV enhancer: human cytomegalovirus immediate early enhancer
  10137..10336   +  promoter       CMV promoter: human cytomegalovirus (CMV) immediate early promoter
  10487..11407   +  CDS            EFNB2 (fragment): EFNB2_HUMAN - Also known as EPLG5, HTKL, LERK5. Experimental evidence at protein level: Swiss-Prot protein existence level 1. (Microbial infection) Acts as a receptor for Hendra virus and Nipah virus. From Homo sapiens (Human).
>Addgene plasmid #200975 | pCEP4-myc-EFNB2 (WT) | depositor full sequence | sequence record 389920 | pCEP4-myc-EFNB2 (WT) sequence 11419 bps
GCCGGCAAGGCCGGATCCAGACATGATAAGATACATTGATGAGTTTGGACAAACCACAACTAGAATGCAG
TGAAAAAAATGCTTTATTTGTGAAATTTGTGATGCTATTGCTTTATTTGTAACCATTATAAGCTGCAATA
AACAAGTTAACAACAACAATTGCATTCATTTTATGTTTCAGGTTCAGGGGGAGGTGGGGAGGTTTTTTAA
AGCAAGTAAAACCTCTACAAATGTGGTATGGCTGATTATGATCCGGCTGCCTCGCGCGTTTCGGTGATGA
CGGTGAAAACCTCTGACACATGCAGCTCCCGGAGACGGTCACAGCTTGTCTGTAAGCGGATGCCGGGAGC
AGACAAGCCCGTCAGGGCGCGTCAGCGGGTGTTGGCGGGTGTCGGGGCGCAGCCATGACCGGTCGACTCT
AGAGCCCCGCCGCCGGACGAACTAAACCTGACTACGGCATCTCTGCCCCTTCTTCGCTGGTACGAGGAGC
GCTTTTGTTTTGTATTCGGGGCAGTGCATGTAATCCCTTCAGTTGGTTGGTACAACTTGCCAACTGGGCC
CTGTTCCACATGTGACACGGGGGGGGACCAAACACAAAGGGGTTCTCTGACTGTAGTTGACATCCTTATA
AATGGATGTGCACATTTGCCAACACTGAGTGGCTTTCATCCTGGAGCAGACTTTGCATGCTGTGGACTGC
AACACAACATTGCCTTTATGTGTAACTCTTGGCTGAAGCTCTTACACCAATGCTGGGGGACATGTACCTC
CCAGGGGCCCAGGAAGACTACGGGAGGCTACACCAACGTCAATCAGAGGGGCCTGTGTAGCTACCGATAA
GCGGACCCTCAAGAGGGCATTAGCAATAGTGTTTATAAGGCCCCCTTGTTAACCCTAAACGGGTAGCATA
TGCTTCCCGGGTAGTAGTATATACTATCCAGACTAACCCTAATTCAATAGCATATGTTACCCAACGGGAA
GCATATGCTATCGAATTAGGGTTAGTAAAAGGGTCCTAAGGAACAGCGATATCTCCCACCCCATGAGCTG
TCACGGTTTTATTTACATGGGGTCAGGATTCCACGAGGGTAGTGAACCATTTTAGTCACAAGGGCAGTGG
CTGAAGATCAAGGAGCGGGCAGTGAACTCTCCTGAATCTTCGCCTGCTTCTTCATTCTCCTTCGTTTAGC
TAATAGAATAACTGCTGAGTTGTGAACAGTAAGGTGTATGTGAGGTGCTCGAAAACAAGGTTTCAGGTGA
CGCCCCCAGAATAAAATTTGGACGGGGGGTTCAGTGGTGGCATTGTGCTATGACACCAATATAACCCTCA
CAAACCCCTTGGGCAATAAATACTAGTGTAGGAATGAAACATTCTGAATATCTTTAACAATAGAAATCCA
TGGGGTGGGGACAAGCCGTAAAGACTGGATGTCCATCTCACACGAATTTATGGCTATGGGCAACACATAA
TCCTAGTGCAATATGATACTGGGGTTATTAAGATGTGTCCCAGGCAGGGACCAAGACAGGTGAACCATGT
TGTTACACTCTATTTGTAACAAGGGGAAAGAGAGTGGACGCCGACAGCAGCGGACTCCACTGGTTGTCTC
TAACACCCCCGAAAATTAAACGGGGCTCCACGCCAATGGGGCCCATAAACAAAGACAAGTGGCCACTCTT
TTTTTTGAAATTGTGGAGTGGGGGCACGCGTCAGCCCCCACACGCCGCCCTGCGGTTTTGGACTGTAAAA
TAAGGGTGTAATAACTTGGCTGATTGTAACCCCGCTAACCACTGCGGTCAAACCACTTGCCCACAAAACC
ACTAATGGCACCCCGGGGAATACCTGCATAAGTAGGTGGGCGGGCCAAGATAGGGGCGCGATTGCTGCGA
TCTGGAGGACAAATTACACACACTTGCGCCTGAGCGCCAAGCACAGGGTTGTTGGTCCTCATATTCACGA
GGTCGCTGAGAGCACGGTGGGCTAATGTTGCCATGGGTAGCATATACTACCCAAATATCTGGATAGCATA
TGCTATCCTAATCTATATCTGGGTAGCATAGGCTATCCTAATCTATATCTGGGTAGCATATGCTATCCTA
ATCTATATCTGGGTAGTATATGCTATCCTAATTTATATCTGGGTAGCATAGGCTATCCTAATCTATATCT
GGGTAGCATATGCTATCCTAATCTATATCTGGGTAGTATATGCTATCCTAATCTGTATCCGGGTAGCATA
TGCTATCCTAATAGAGATTAGGGTAGTATATGCTATCCTAATTTATATCTGGGTAGCATATACTACCCAA
ATATCTGGATAGCATATGCTATCCTAATCTATATCTGGGTAGCATATGCTATCCTAATCTATATCTGGGT
AGCATAGGCTATCCTAATCTATATCTGGGTAGCATATGCTATCCTAATCTATATCTGGGTAGTATATGCT
ATCCTAATTTATATCTGGGTAGCATAGGCTATCCTAATCTATATCTGGGTAGCATATGCTATCCTAATCT
ATATCTGGGTAGTATATGCTATCCTAATCTGTATCCGGGTAGCATATGCTATCCTCATGCATATACAGTC
AGCATATGATACCCAGTAGTAGAGTGGGAGTGCTATCCTTTGCATATGCCGCCACCTCCCAAGGGGGCGT
GAATTTTCGCTGCTTGTCCTTTTCCTGCATGCTGGTTGCTCCCATTCTTAGGTGAATTTAAGGAGGCCAG
GCTAAAGCCGTCGCATGTCTGATTGCTCACCAGGTAAATGTCGCTAATGTTTTCCAACGCGAGAAGGTGT
TGAGCGCGGAGCTGAGTGACGTGACAACATGGGTATGCCCAATTGCCCCATGTTGGGAGGACGAAAATGG
TGACAAGACAGATGGCCAGAAATACACCAACAGCACGCATGATGTCTACTGGGGATTTATTCTTTAGTGC
GGGGGAATACACGGCTTTTAATACGATTGAGGGCGTCTCCTAACAAGTTACATCACTCCTGCCCTTCCTC
ACCCTCATCTCCATCACCTCCTTCATCTCCGTCATCTCCGTCATCACCCTCCGCGGCAGCCCCTTCCACC
ATAGGTGGAAACCAGGGAGGCAAATCTACTCCATCGTCAAAGCTGCACACAGTCACCCTGATATTGCAGG
TAGGAGCGGGCTTTGTCATAACAAGGTCCTTAATCGCATCCTTCAAAACCTCAGCAAATATATGAGTTTG
TAAAAAGACCATGAAATAACAGACAATGGACTCCCTTAGCGGGCCAGGTTGTGGGCCGGGTCCAGGGGCC
ATTCCAAAGGGGAGACGACTCAATGGTGTAAGACGACATTGTGGAATAGCAAGGGCAGTTCCTCGCCTTA
GGTTGTAAAGGGAGGTCTTACTACCTCCATATACGAACACACCGGCGACCCAAGTTCCTTCGTCGGTAGT
CCTTTCTACGTGACTCCTAGCCAGGAGAGCTCTTAAACCTTCTGCAATGTTCTCAAATTTCGGGTTGGAA
CCTCCTTGACCACGATGCTTTCCAAACCACCCTCCTTTTTTGCGCCTGCCTCCATCACCCTGACCCCGGG
GTCCAGTGCTTGGGCCTTCTCCTGGGTCATCTGCGGGGCCCTGCTCTATCGCTCCCGGGGGCACGTCAGG
CTCACCATCTGGGCCACCTTCTTGGTGGTATTCAAAATAATCGGCTTCCCCTACAGGGTGGAAAAATGGC
CTTCTACCTGGAGGGGGCCTGCGCGGTGGAGACCCGGATGATGATGACTGACTACTGGGACTCCTGGGCC
TCTTTTCTCCACGTCCACGACCTCTCCCCCTGGCTCTTTCACGACTTCCCCCCCTGGCTCTTTCACGTCC
TCTACCCCGGCGGCCTCCACTACCTCCTCGACCCCGGCCTCCACTACCTCCTCGACCCCGGCCTCCACTG
CCTCCTCGACCCCGGCCTCCACCTCCTGCTCCTGCCCCTCCTGCTCCTGCCCCTCCTCCTGCTCCTGCCC
CTCCTGCCCCTCCTGCTCCTGCCCCTCCTGCCCCTCCTGCTCCTGCCCCTCCTGCCCCTCCTGCTCCTGC
CCCTCCTGCCCCTCCTCCTGCTCCTGCCCCTCCTGCCCCTCCTCCTGCTCCTGCCCCTCCTGCCCCTCCT
GCTCCTGCCCCTCCTGCCCCTCCTGCTCCTGCCCCTCCTGCCCCTCCTGCTCCTGCCCCTCCTGCTCCTG
CCCCTCCTGCTCCTGCCCCTCCTGCTCCTGCCCCTCCTGCCCCTCCTGCCCCTCCTCCTGCTCCTGCCCC
TCCTGCTCCTGCCCCTCCTGCCCCTCCTGCCCCTCCTGCTCCTGCCCCTCCTCCTGCTCCTGCCCCTCCT
GCCCCTCCTGCCCCTCCTCCTGCTCCTGCCCCTCCTGCCCCTCCTCCTGCTCCTGCCCCTCCTCCTGCTC
CTGCCCCTCCTGCCCCTCCTGCCCCTCCTCCTGCTCCTGCCCCTCCTGCCCCTCCTCCTGCTCCTGCCCC
TCCTCCTGCTCCTGCCCCTCCTGCCCCTCCTGCCCCTCCTCCTGCTCCTGCCCCTCCTCCTGCTCCTGCC
CCTCCTGCCCCTCCTGCCCCTCCTGCCCCTCCTCCTGCTCCTGCCCCTCCTCCTGCTCCTGCCCCTCCTG
CTCCTGCCCCTCCCGCTCCTGCTCCTGCTCCTGTTCCACCGTGGGTCCCTTTGCAGCCAATGCAACTTGG
ACGTTTTTGGGGTCTCCGGACACCATCTCTATGTCTTGGCCCTGATCCTGAGCCGCCCGGGGCTCCTGGT
CTTCCGCCTCCTCGTCCTCGTCCTCTTCCCCGTCCTCGTCCATGGTTATCACCCCCTCTTCTTTGAGGTC
CACTGCCGCCGGAGCCTTCTGGTCCAGATGTGTCTCCCTTCTCTCCTAGGCCATTTCCAGGTCCTGTACC
TGGCCCCTCGTCAGACATGATTCACACTAAAAGAGATCAATAGACATCTTTATTAGACGACGCTCAGTGA
ATACAGGGAGTGCAGACTCCTGCCCCCTCCAACAGCCCCCCCACCCTCATCCCCTTCATGGTCGCTGTCA
GACAGATCCAGGTCTGAAAATTCCCCATCCTCCGAACCATCCTCGTCCTCATCACCAATTACTCGCAGCC
CGGAAAACTCCCGCTGAACATCCTCAAGATTTGCGTCCTGAGCCTCAAGCCAGGCCTCAAATTCCTCGTC
CCCCTTTTTGCTGGACGGTAGGGATGGGGATTCTCGGGACCCCTCCTCTTCCTCTTCAAGGTCACCAGAC
AGAGATGCTACTGGGGCAACGGAAGAAAAGCTGGGTGCGGCCTGTGAGGATCAGCTTATCGATGATAAGC
TGTCAAACATGAGAATTCTTGAAGACGAAAGGGCCTCGTGATACGCCTATTTTTATAGGTTAATGTCATG
ATAATAATGGTTTCTTAGACGTCAGGTGGCACTTTTCGGGGAAATGTGCGCGGAACCCCTATTTGTTTAT
TTTTCTAAATACATTCAAATATGTATCCGCTCATGAGACAATAACCCTGATAAATGCTTCAATAATATTG
AAAAAGGAAGAGTATGAGTATTCAACATTTCCGTGTCGCCCTTATTCCCTTTTTTGCGGCATTTTGCCTT
CCTGTTTTTGCTCACCCAGAAACGCTGGTGAAAGTAAAAGATGCTGAAGATCAGTTGGGTGCACGAGTGG
GTTACATCGAACTGGATCTCAACAGCGGTAAGATCCTTGAGAGTTTTCGCCCCGAAGAACGTTTTCCAAT
GATGAGCACTTTTAAAGTTCTGCTATGTGGCGCGGTATTATCCCGTGTTGACGCCGGGCAAGAGCAACTC
GGTCGCCGCATACACTATTCTCAGAATGACTTGGTTGAGTACTCACCAGTCACAGAAAAGCATCTTACGG
ATGGCATGACAGTAAGAGAATTATGCAGTGCTGCCATAACCATGAGTGATAACACTGCGGCCAACTTACT
TCTGACAACGATCGGAGGACCGAAGGAGCTAACCGCTTTTTTGCACAACATGGGGGATCATGTAACTCGC
CTTGATCGTTGGGAACCGGAGCTGAATGAAGCCATACCAAACGACGAGCGTGACACCACGATGCCTGCAG
CAATGGCAACAACGTTGCGCAAACTATTAACTGGCGAACTACTTACTCTAGCTTCCCGGCAACAATTAAT
AGACTGGATGGAGGCGGATAAAGTTGCAGGACCACTTCTGCGCTCGGCCCTTCCGGCTGGCTGGTTTATT
GCTGATAAATCTGGAGCCGGTGAGCGTGGGTCTCGCGGTATCATTGCAGCACTGGGGCCAGATGGTAAGC
CCTCCCGTATCGTAGTTATCTACACGACGGGGAGTCAGGCAACTATGGATGAACGAAATAGACAGATCGC
TGAGATAGGTGCCTCACTGATTAAGCATTGGTAACTGTCAGACCAAGTTTACTCATATATACTTTAGATT
GATTTAAAACTTCATTTTTAATTTAAAAGGATCTAGGTGAAGATCCTTTTTGATAATCTCATGACCAAAA
TCCCTTAACGTGAGTTTTCGTTCCACTGAGCGTCAGACCCCGTAGAAAAGATCAAAGGATCTTCTTGAGA
TCCTTTTTTTCTGCGCGTAATCTGCTGCTTGCAAACAAAAAAACCACCGCTACCAGCGGTGGTTTGTTTG
CCGGATCAAGAGCTACCAACTCTTTTTCCGAAGGTAACTGGCTTCAGCAGAGCGCAGATACCAAATACTG
TCCTTCTAGTGTAGCCGTAGTTAGGCCACCACTTCAAGAACTCTGTAGCACCGCCTACATACCTCGCTCT
GCTAATCCTGTTACCAGTGGCTGCTGCCAGTGGCGATAAGTCGTGTCTTACCGGGTTGGACTCAAGACGA
TAGTTACCGGATAAGGCGCAGCGGTCGGGCTGAACGGGGGGTTCGTGCACACAGCCCAGCTTGGAGCGAA
CGACCTACACCGAACTGAGATACCTACAGCGTGAGCTATGAGAAAGCGCCACGCTTCCCGAAGGGAGAAA
GGCGGACAGGTATCCGGTAAGCGGCAGGGTCGGAACAGGAGAGCGCACGAGGGAGCTTCCAGGGGGAAAC
GCCTGGTATCTTTATAGTCCTGTCGGGTTTCGCCACCTCTGACTTGAGCGTCGATTTTTGTGATGCTCGT
CAGGGGGGCGGAGCCTATGGAAAAACGCCAGCAACGCGGCCTTTTTACGGTTCCTGGCCTTTTGCTGCGC
CGCGTGCGGCTGCTGGAGATGGCGGACGCGATGGATATGTTCTGCCAAGGGTTGGTTTGCGCATTCACAG
TTCTCCGCAAGAATTGATTGGCTCCAATTCTTGGAGTGGTGAATCCGTTAGCGAGGTGCCGCCGGCTTCC
ATTCAGGTCGAGGTGGCCCGGCTCCATGCACCGCGACGCAACGCGGGGAGGCAGACAAGGTATAGGGCGG
CGCCTACAATCCATGCCAACCCGTTCCATGTGCTCGCCGAGGCGGCATAAATCGCCGTGACGATCAGCGG
TCCAGTGATCGAAGTTAGGCTGGTAAGAGCCGCGAGCGATCCTTGAAGCTGTCCCTGATGGTCGTCATCT
ACCTGCCTGGACAGCATGGCCTGCAACGCGGGCATCCCGATGCCGCCGGAAGCGAGAAGAATCATAATGG
GGAAGGCCATCCAGCCTCGCGTCGCGAACGCCAGCAAGACGTAGCCCAGCGCGTCGGCCGCCATGCCCTG
CTTCATCCCCGTGGCCCGTTGCTCGCGTTTGCTGGCGGTGTCCCCGGAAGAAATATATTTGCATGTCTTT
AGTTCTATGATGACACAAACCCCGCCCAGCGTCTTGTCATTGGCGAATTCGAACACGCAGATGCAGTCGG
GGCGGCGCGGTCCCAGGTCCACTTCGCATATTAAGGTGACGCGTGTGGCCTCGAACACCGAGCGACCCTG
CAGCGACCCGCTTAACAGCGTCAACAGCGTGCCGCAGATCCCGGGCAATGAGATATGAAAAAGCCTGAAC
TCACCGCGACGTCTGTCGAGAAGTTTCTGATCGAAAAGTTCGACAGCGTCTCCGACCTGATGCAGCTCTC
GGAGGGCGAAGAATCTCGTGCTTTCAGCTTCGATGTAGGAGGGCGTGGATATGTCCTGCGGGTAAATAGC
TGCGCCGATGGTTTCTACAAAGATCGTTATGTTTATCGGCACTTTGCATCGGCCGCGCTCCCGATTCCGG
AAGTGCTTGACATTGGGGAATTCAGCGAGAGCCTGACCTATTGCATCTCCCGCCGTGCACAGGGTGTCAC
GTTGCAAGACCTGCCTGAAACCGAACTGCCCGCTGTTCTGCAGCCGGTCGCGGAGGCCATGGATGCGATC
GCTGCGGCCGATCTTAGCCAGACGAGCGGGTTCGGCCCATTCGGACCGCAAGGAATCGGTCAATACACTA
CATGGCGTGATTTCATATGCGCGATTGCTGATCCCCATGTGTATCACTGGCAAACTGTGATGGACGACAC
CGTCAGTGCGTCCGTCGCGCAGGCTCTCGATGAGCTGATGCTTTGGGCCGAGGACTGCCCCGAAGTCCGG
CACCTCGTGCACGCGGATTTCGGCTCCAACAATGTCCTGACGGACAATGGCCGCATAACAGCGGTCATTG
ACTGGAGCGAGGCGATGTTCGGGGATTCCCAATACGAGGTCGCCAACATCTTCTTCTGGAGGCCGTGGTT
GGCTTGTATGGAGCAGCAGACGCGCTACTTCGAGCGGAGGCATCCGGAGCTTGCAGGATCGCCGCGGCTC
CGGGCGTATATGCTCCGCATTGGTCTTGACCAACTCTATCAGAGCTTGGTTGACGGCAATTTCGATGATG
CAGCTTGGGCGCAGGGTCGATGCGACGCAATCGTCCGATCCGGAGCCGGGACTGTCGGGCGTACACAAAT
CGCCCGCAGAAGCGCGGCCGTCTGGACCGATGGCTGTGTAGAAGTACTCGCCGATAGTGGAAACCGACGC
CCCAGCACTCGTCCGAGGGCAAAGGAATAGGGGAGATGGGGGAGGCTAACTGAAACACGGAAGGAGACAA
TACCGGAAGGAACCCGCGCTATGACGGCAATAAAAAGACAGAATAAAACGCACGGGTGTTGGGTCGTTTG
TTCATAAACGCGGGGTTCGGTCCCAGGGCTGGCACTCTGTCGATACCCCACCGAGACCCCATTGGGGCCA
ATACGCCCGCGTTTCTTCCTTTTCCCCACCCCACCCCCCAAGTTCGGGTGAAGGCCCAGGGCTCGCAGCC
AACGTCGGGGCGGCAGGCCCTGCCATAGCCACTGGCCCCGTGGGTTAGGGACGGGGTCCCCCATGGGGAA
TGGTTTATGGTTCGTGGGGGTTATTATTTTGGGCGTTGCGTGGGGTCTGGTCCACGACTGGACTGAGCAG
ACAGACCCATGGTTTTTGGATGGCCTGGGCATGGACCGCATGTACTGGCGCGACACGAACACCGGGCGTC
TGTGGCTGCCAAACACCCCCGACCCCCAAAAACCACCGCGCGGATTTCTGGCGTGCCAAGCTAGTCGACC
AATTCTCATGTTTGACAGCTTATCATCGCAGATCCGGGCAACGTTGTTGCATTGCTGCAGGCGCAGAACT
GGTAGGTATGGAAGATCTATACATTGAATCAATATTGGCAATTAGCCATATTAGTCATTGGTTATATAGC
ATAAATCAATATTGGCTATTGGCCATTGCATACGTTGTATCTATATCATAATATGTACATTTATATTGGC
TCATGTCCAATATGACCGCCATGTTGACATTGATTATTGACTAGTTATTAATAGTAATCAATTACGGGGT
CATTAGTTCATAGCCCATATATGGAGTTCCGCGTTACATAACTTACGGTAAATGGCCCGCCTGGCTGACC
GCCCAACGACCCCCGCCCATTGACGTCAATAATGACGTATGTTCCCATAGTAACGCCAATAGGGACTTTC
CATTGACGTCAATGGGTGGAGTATTTACGGTAAACTGCCCACTTGGCAGTACATCAAGTGTATCATATGC
CAAGTCCGCCCCCTATTGACGTCAATGACGGTAAATGGCCCGCCTGGCATTATGCCCAGTACATGACCTT
ACGGGACTTTCCTACTTGGCAGTACATCTACGTATTAGTCATCGCTATTACCATGGTGATGCGGTTTTGG
CAGTACACCAATGGGCGTGGATAGCGGTTTGACTCACGGGGATTTCCAAGTCTCCACCCCATTGACGTCA
ATGGGAGTTTGTTTTGGCACCAAAATCAACGGGACTTTCCAAAATGTCGTAATAACCCCGCCCCGTTGAC
GCAAATGGGCGGTAGGCGTGTACGGTGGGAGGTCTATATAAGCAGAGCTCGTTTAGTGAACCGTCAGATC
TCTAGAAGCTGGGTACCAGCTGCTAGCGCCACCATGAAGACCATCATCGCCCTGAGCTACATCTTCTGCC
TGGTGTTCGCCGAGCAAAAGCTGATCTCAGAGGAGGACCTGGGCAGCCCTGGCGGTGCCATCGTGTTGGA
GCCCATATATTGGAATAGCTCCAATTCAAAATTTCTGCCAGGACAGGGACTCGTTCTCTATCCTCAAATC
GGCGACAAATTGGATATTATATGCCCTAAGGTTGACTCTAAGACTGTTGGGCAGTATGAGTATTATAAAG
TGTATATGGTAGATAAGGATCAGGCGGATCGCTGTACTATCAAAAAAGAGAATACGCCTCTTCTGAACTG
TGCGAAACCCGATCAAGATATTAAATTTACAATTAAGTTTCAAGAATTTTCACCTAATTTGTGGGGTCTT
GAGTTCCAGAAGAACAAAGACTATTACATCATTAGCACCTCCAACGGAAGCCTTGAGGGTCTGGATAATC
AGGAAGGTGGAGTTTGTCAAACTCGCGCCATGAAAATTCTGATGAAGGTAGGACAGGACGCGAGCTCAGC
GGGATCAACGCGGAATAAAGATCCGACACGGAGGCCGGAGCTCGAAGCTGGGACTAATGGTAGATCCTCT
ACAACTTCACCCTTTGTAAAACCAAACCCGGGCAGTAGTACGGACGGCAACAGCGCCGGGCACTCAGGGA
ATAATATACTGGGGTCCGAGGTTGCACTGTTCGCTGGGATAGCATCCGGTTGTATAATCTTTATTGTCAT
AATTATTACATTGGTAGTATTGCTCCTTAAGTATCGCCGACGCCATCGGAAACACTCCCCGCAACACACA
ACAACACTTTCCCTGTCCACATTGGCTACCCCGAAGAGGAGTGGTAATAATAACGGTTCTGAACCCAGTG
ATATCATAATCCCGTTGAGAACTGCCGACAGCGTGTTCTGCCCGCATTACGAGAAAGTCTCTGGTGACTA
TGGGCATCCTGTTTATATAGTACAAGAGATGCCTCCCCAGAGTCCAGCGAACATTTATTACAAGGTATGA
TAACTCGAG
