Features (pLannotate 1.2.2; 22 found; start..end, strand, type, name):
     14..148     -  polyA_signal   SV40 poly(A) signal: SV40 polyadenylation signal
    171..254     -  CDS            large T antigen (fragment): large T antigen from SV40 (simian virus 40)
    257..297     +  CDS            rop (fragment): Rop protein, which maintains plasmids at low copy number; rop
    409..427     -  misc_feature   MCS (fragment): pUC18/19 multiple cloning site
    903..2692    -  rep_origin     oriP: Epstein-Barr virus oriP replication origin (Yates et al., 2000)
   2693..2911    -  CDS            gL (fragment): GL_EBVB9 - Experimental evidence at protein level: Swiss-Prot protein existence level 1. The heterodimer glycoprotein H-glycoprotein L is required for the fusion of viral and plasma membranes leading to virus entry into the host cell. Acts as a functional inhibitor of gH and maintains gH in an inhibited form. Upon binding to host integrins, gL dissociates from gH leading to activation of the viral fusion glycoproteins gB and gH. Fusion of EBV with B-lymphocytes requires the additional receptor- binding protein gp42, which forms a complex with gH/gL. The heterodimer gH/gL targets also host EPHA
   2994..4919    -  CDS            EBNA1: Epstein-Barr nuclear antigen 1, also known as EBNA-1 crucial for latent viral infection, and for episomal amplification of vectors containing the oriP origin (Okita et al., 2013)
   4957..5301    -  CDS            BRRF2_EBVB9 (fragment): Protein inferred from homology: Swiss-Prot protein existence level 3. From Epstein-Barr virus (strain B95-8) (HHV-4) (Human herpesvirus 4).
   5304..5327    -  promoter       tet promoter (fragment): E. coli promoter for tetracycline efflux protein gene
   5440..5544    +  promoter       AmpR promoter: bla
   5545..6405    +  CDS            AmpR: β-lactamase; bla; confers resistance to ampicillin, carbenicillin, and related antibiotics
   6576..7164    +  rep_origin     ori: high-copy-number ColE1/pMB1/pBR322/pUC origin of replication
   7210..7368    -  CDS            TcR (fragment): tetracycline efflux protein; tet; confers resistance to tetracycline
   7489..7689    -  CDS            MDV035 (fragment): UL24_GAHVM - Protein inferred from homology: Swiss-Prot protein existence level 3. May play a role in the dispersal of host nucleolin from the nucleolus throughout the nucleus leading to a decrease in ribosome biogenesis. From Gallid herpesvirus 2 (strain Chicken/Md5/ATCC VR-987) (GaHV-2) (Marek's disease herpesvirus type 1).
   7678..7740    +  promoter       Mini-TK promoter: minimal herpes simplex virus (HSV) thymidine kinase promoter
   7783..8820    +  CDS            HygR: hygromycin B phosphotransferase confers resistance to hygromycin
   8862..8910    +  polyA_signal   HSV TK poly(A) signal: herpes simplex virus thymidine kinase polyadenylation signal (Cole and Stacy, 1985)
   9110..9334    +  CDS            gH (fragment): GH_HHV11 - Experimental evidence at protein level: Swiss-Prot protein existence level 1. The heterodimer glycoprotein H-glycoprotein L is required for the fusion of viral and plasma membranes leading to virus entry into the host cell. Following initial binding to host receptor, membrane fusion is mediated by the fusion machinery composed of gB and the heterodimer gH/gL. May also be involved in the fusion between the virion envelope and the outer nuclear membrane during virion morphogenesis. From Human herpesvirus 1 (strain 17) (HHV-1) (Human herpes simplex virus 1).
   9365..9390    -  CDS            bla(M) (fragment): β-lactamase lacking the signal sequence; bla(M); allows cytosolic expression of β-lactamase
   9564..9943    +  enhancer       CMV enhancer: human cytomegalovirus immediate early enhancer
   9945..10144   +  promoter       CMV promoter: human cytomegalovirus (CMV) immediate early promoter
  10295..11215   +  CDS            EFNB2 (fragment): EFNB2_HUMAN - Also known as EPLG5, HTKL, LERK5. Experimental evidence at protein level: Swiss-Prot protein existence level 1. (Microbial infection) Acts as a receptor for Hendra virus and Nipah virus. From Homo sapiens (Human).
>Addgene plasmid #200975 | pCEP4-myc-EFNB2 (WT) | addgene full sequence | sequence record 397639 | Addgene NGS Result
GCCGGCAAGGCCGGATCCAGACATGATAAGATACATTGATGAGTTTGGACAAACCACAACTAGAATGCAG
TGAAAAAAATGCTTTATTTGTGAAATTTGTGATGCTATTGCTTTATTTGTAACCATTATAAGCTGCAATA
AACAAGTTAACAACAACAATTGCATTCATTTTATGTTTCAGGTTCAGGGGGAGGTGTGGGAGGTTTTTTA
AAGCAAGTAAAACCTCTACAAATGTGGTATGGCTGATTATGATCCGGCTGCCTCGCGCGTTTCGGTGATG
ACGGTGAAAACCTCTGACACATGCAGCTCCCGGAGACGGTCACAGCTTGTCTGTAAGCGGATGCCGGGAG
CAGACAAGCCCGTCAGGGCGCGTCAGCGGGTGTTGGCGGGTGTCGGGGCGCAGCCATGAGGTCGACTCTA
GAGGATCGATCCCCGCCCCGGACGAACTAAACCTGACTACGACAKCYCYGSMCSWWCTWMRCSKGRCWRC
GACATCTCTGCCCCTTCTTCGCGGGGCAGTGCATGTAATCCCTTCAGTTGGTTGGTACAACTTGCCAACT
GGGCCCTGTTCCACATGTGACACGGGGGGGGACCAAACACAAAGGGGTTCTCTGACTGTAGTTGACATCC
TTATAAATGGATGTGCACATTTGCCAACACTGAGTGGCTTTCATCCTGGAGCAGACTTTGCAGTCTGTGG
ACTGCAACACAACATTGCCTTTATGTGTAACTCTTGGCTGAAGCTCTTACACCAATGCTGGGGGACATGT
ACCTCCCAGGGGCCCAGGAAGACTACGGGAGGCTACACCAACGTCAATCAGAGGGGCCTGTGTAGCTACC
GATAAGCGGACCCTCAAGAGGGCATTAGCAATAGTGTTTATAAGGCCCCCTTGTTAACCCTAAACGGGTA
GCATATGCTTCCCGGGTAGTAGTATATACTATCCAGACTAACCCTAATTCAATAGCATATGTTACCCAAC
GGGAAGCATATGCTATCGAATTAGGGTTAGTAAAAGGGTCCTAAGGAACAGCGATATCTCCCACCCCATG
AGCTGTCACGGTTTTATTTACATGGGGTCAGGATTCCACGAGGGTAGTGAACCATTTTAGTCACAAGGGC
AGTGGCTGAAGATCAAGGAGCGGGCAGTGAACTCTCCTGAATCTTCGCCTGCTTCTTCATTCTCCTTCGT
TTAGCTAATAGAATAACTGCTGAGTTGTGAACAGTAAGGTGTATGTGAGGTGCTCGAAAACAAGGTTTCA
GGTGACGCCCCCAGAATAAAATTTGGACGGGGGGTTCAGTGGTGGCATTGTGCTATGACACCAATATAAC
CCTCACAAACCCCTTGGGCAATAAATACTAGTGTAGGAATGAAACATTCTGAATATCTTTAACAATAGAA
ATCCATGGGGTGGGGACAAGCCGTAAAGACTGGATGTCCATCTCACACGAATTTATGGCTATGGGCAACA
CATAATCCTAGTGCAATATGATACTGGGGTTATTAAGATGTGTCCCAGGCAGGGACCAAGACAGGTGAAC
CATGTTGTTACACTCTATTTGTAACAAGGGGAAAGAGAGTGGACGCCGACAGCAGCGGACTCCACTGGTT
GTCTCTAACACCCCCGAAAATTAAACGGGGCTCCACGCCAATGGGGCCCATAAACAAAGACAAGTGGCCA
CTCTTTTTTTTGAAATTGTGGAGTGGGGGCACGCGTCAGCCCCCACACGCCGCCCTGCGGTTTTGGACTG
TAAAATAAGGGTGTAATAACTTGGCTGATTGTAACCCCGCTAACCACTGCGGTCAAACCACTTGCCCACA
AAACCACTAATGGCACCCCGGGGAATACCTGCATAAGTAGGTGGGCGGGCCAAGATAGGGGCGCGATTGC
TGCGATCTGGAGGACAAATTACACACACTTGCGCCTGAGCGCCAAGCACAGGGTTGTTGGTCCTCATATT
CACGAGGTCGCTGAGAGCACGGTGGGCTAATGTTGCCATGGGTAGCATATACTACCCAAATATCTGGATA
GCATATGCTATCCTAATCTATATCTGGGTAGCATAGGCTATCCTAATCTATATCTGGGTAGCATATGCTA
TCCTAATCTATATCTGGGTAGTATATGCTATCCTAATTTATATCTGGGTAGCATAGGCTATCCTAATCTA
TATCTGGGTAGCATATGCTATCCTAATCTATATCTGGGTAGTATATGCTATCCTAATCTGTATCCGGGTA
GCATATGCTATCCTAATAGAGATTAGGGTAGTATATGCTATCCTAATTTATATCTGGGTAGCATATACTA
CCCAAATATCTGGATAGCATATGCTATCCTAATCTATATCTGGGTAGCATATGCTATCCTAATCTATATC
TGGGTAGCATAGGCTATCCTAATCTATATCTGGGTAGCATATGCTATCCTAATCTATATCTGGGTAGTAT
ATGCTATCCTAATTTATATCTGGGTAGCATAGGCTATCCTAATCTATATCTGGGTAGCATATGCTATCCT
AATCTATATCTGGGTAGTATATGCTATCCTAATCTGTATCCGGGTAGCATATGCTATCCTCATGCATATA
CAGTCAGCATATGATACCCAGTAGTAGAGTGGGAGTGCTATCCTTTGCATATGCCGCCACCTCCCAAGGG
GGCGTGAATTTTCGCTGCTTGTCCTTTTCCTGCTGGTTGCTCCCATTCTTAGGTGAATTTAAGGAGGCCA
GGCTAAAGCCGTCGCATGTCTGATTGCTCACCAGGTAAATGTCGCTAATGTTTTCCAACGCGAGAAGGTG
TTGAGCGCGGAGCTGAGTGACGTGACAACATGGGTATGCCCAATTGCCCCATGTTGGGAGGACGAAAATG
GTGACAAGACAGATGGCCAGAAATACACCAACAGCACGCATGATGTCTACTGGGGATTTATTCTTTAGTG
CGGGGGAATACACGGCTTTTAATACGATTGAGGGCGTCTCCTAACAAGTTACATCACTCCTGCCCTTCCT
CACCCTCATCTCCATCACCTCCTTCATCTCCGTCATCTCCGTCATCACCCTCCGCGGCAGCCCCTTCCAC
CATAGGTGGAAACCAGGGAGGCAAATCTACTCCATCGTCAAAGCTGCACACAGTCACCCTGATATTGCAG
GTAGGAGCGGGCTTTGTCATAACAAGGTCCTTAATCGCATCCTTCAAAACCTCAGCAAATATATGAGTTT
GTAAAAAGACCATGAAATAACAGACAATGGACTCCCTTAGCGGGCCAGGTTGTGGGCCGGGTCCAGGGGC
CATTCCAAAGGGGAGACGACTCAATGGTGTAAGACGACATTGTGGAATAGCAAGGGCAGTTCCTCGCCTT
AGGTTGTAAAGGGAGGTCTTACTACCTCCATATACGAACACACCGGCGACCCAAGTTCCTTCGTCGGTAG
TCCTTTCTACGTGACTCCTAGCCAGGAGAGCTCTTAAACCTTCTGCAATGTTCTCAAATTTCGGGTTGGA
ACCTCCTTGACCACGATGCTTTCCAAACCACCCTCCTTTTTTGCGCCTGCCTCCATCACCCTGACCCCGG
GGTCCAGTGCTTGGGCCTTCTCCTGGGTCATCTGCGGGGCCCTGCTCTATCGCTCCCGGGGGCACGTCAG
GCTCACCATCTGGGCCACCTTCTTGGTGGTATTCAAAATAATCGGCTTCCCCTACAGGGTGGAAAAATGG
CCTTCTACCTGGAGGGGGCCTGCGCGGTGGAGACCCGGATGATGATGACTGACTACTGGGACTCCTGGGC
CTCTTTTCTCCACGTCCACGACCTCTCCCCCTGGCTCTTTCACGACTTCCCCCCCTGGCTCTTTCACGTC
CTCTACCCCGGCGGCCTCCACTACCTCCTCGACCCCGGCCTCCACTACCTCCTCGACCCCGGCCTCCACT
GCCTCCTCGACCCCGGCCTCCACCTCCTGCTCCTGCCCCTCCTGCTCCTGCCCCTCCTCCTGCTCCTGCC
CCTCCTGCCCCTCCTSCTCCTSCCCCTCCTSCCCCTCCTCCTCCTCCCCCTCCTCCCCCTCCTCCTCCTC
CCCCTCCTCCCCCTCCTCCTSCTCCTCCCCCTCCTCCCCCTCCTCCTCCTCCTSCCCCTCCTCCCCCTCC
TSCTCCTSCCCCTCCTSCCCCTCCTSCTCCTGCCCCTCCTSCCCCTCCTGCTCCTGCCCCTCCTGCTCCT
GCCCCTCCTGCTCCTGCCCCTCCTGCTCCTGCCCCTCCTGCCCCTCCTGCCCCTCCTCCTGCTCCTGCCC
CTCCTGCTCCTGCCCCTCCTGCCCCTCCTGCCCCTCCTGCTCCTGCCCCTCCTCCTGCTCCTGCCCCTCC
TGCCCCTCCTGCCCCTCCTCCTGCTCCTGCCCCTCCTGCCCCTCCTCCTGCTCCTGCCCCTCCTCCTGCT
CCTGCCCCTCCTGCCCCTCCTGCCCCTCCTCCTGCTCCTGCCCCTCCTGCCCCTCCTCCTGCTCCTGCCC
CTCCTCCTGCTCCTGCCCCTCCTGCCCCTCCTGCCCCTCCTCCTGCTCCTGCCCCTCCTCCTGCTCCTGC
CCCTCCTGCCCCTCCTGCCCCTCCTGCCCCTCCTCCTGCTCCTGCCCCTCCTCCTGCTCCTGCCCCTCCT
GCTCCTGCCCCTCCCGCTCCTGCTCCTGCTCCTGTTCCACCGTGGGTCCCTTTGCAGCCAATGCAACTTG
GACGTTTTTGGGGTCTCCGGACACCATCTCTATGTCTTGGCCCTGATCCTGAGCCGCCCGGGGCTCCTGG
TCTTCCGCCTCCTCGTCCTCGTCCTCTTCCCCGTCCTCGTCCATGGTTATCACCCCCTCTTCTTTGAGGT
CCACTGCCGCCGGAGCCTTCTGGTCCAGATGTGTCTCCCTTCTCTCCTAGGCCATTTCCAGGTCCTGTAC
CTGGCCCCTCGTCAGACATGATTCACACTAAAAGAGATCAATAGACATCTTTATTAGACGACGCTCAGTG
AATACAGGGAGTGCAGACTCCTGCCCCCTCCAACAGCCCCCCCACCCTCATCCCCTTCATGGTCGCTGTC
AGACAGATCCAGGTCTGAAAATTCCCCATCCTCCGAACCATCCTCGTCCTCATCACCAATTACTCGCAGC
CCGGAAAACTCCCGCTGAACATCCTCAAGATTTGCGTCCTGAGCCTCAAGCCAGGCCTCAAATTCCTCGT
CCCCCTTTTTGCTGGACGGTAGGGATGGGGATTCTCGGGACCCCTCCTCTTCCTCTTCAAGGTCACCAGA
CAGAGATGCTACTGGGGCAACGGAAGAAAAGCTGGGTGCGGCCTGTGAGGATCAGCTTATCGATGATAAG
CTGTCAAACATGAGAATTCTTGAAGACGAAAGGGCCTCGTGATACGCCTATTTTTATAGGTTAATGTCAT
GATAATAATGGTTTCTTAGACGTCAGGTGGCACTTTTCGGGGAAATGTGCGCGGAACCCCTATTTGTTTA
TTTTTCTAAATACATTCAAATATGTATCCGCTCATGAGACAATAACCCTGATAAATGCTTCAATAATATT
GAAAAAGGAAGAGTATGAGTATTCAACATTTCCGTGTCGCCCTTATTCCCTTTTTTGCGGCATTTTGCCT
TCCTGTTTTTGCTCACCCAGAAACGCTGGTGAAAGTAAAAGATGCTGAAGATCAGTTGGGTGCACGAGTG
GGTTACATCGAACTGGATCTCAACAGCGGTAAGATCCTTGAGAGTTTTCGCCCCGAAGAACGTTTTCCAA
TGATGAGCACTTTTAAAGTTCTGCTATGTGGCGCGGTATTATCCCGTGTTGACGCCGGGCAAGAGCAACT
CGGTCGCCGCATACACTATTCTCAGAATGACTTGGTTGAGTACTCACCAGTCACAGAAAAGCATCTTACG
GATGGCATGACAGTAAGAGAATTATGCAGTGCTGCCATAACCATGAGTGATAACACTGCGGCCAACTTAC
TTCTGACAACGATCGGAGGACCGAAGGAGCTAACCGCTTTTTTGCACAACATGGGGGATCATGTAACTCG
CCTTGATCGTTGGGAACCGGAGCTGAATGAAGCCATACCAAACGACGAGCGTGACACCACGATGCCTGCA
GCAATGGCAACAACGTTGCGCAAACTATTAACTGGCGAACTACTTACTCTAGCTTCCCGGCAACAATTAA
TAGACTGGATGGAGGCGGATAAAGTTGCAGGACCACTTCTGCGCTCGGCCCTTCCGGCTGGCTGGTTTAT
TGCTGATAAATCTGGAGCCGGTGAGCGTGGGTCTCGCGGTATCATTGCAGCACTGGGGCCAGATGGTAAG
CCCTCCCGTATCGTAGTTATCTACACGACGGGGAGTCAGGCAACTATGGATGAACGAAATAGACAGATCG
CTGAGATAGGTGCCTCACTGATTAAGCATTGGTAACTGTCAGACCAAGTTTACTCATATATACTTTAGAT
TGATTTAAAACTTCATTTTTAATTTAAAAGGATCTAGGTGAAGATCCTTTTTGATAATCTCATGACCAAA
ATCCCTTAACGTGAGTTTTCGTTCCACTGAGCGTCAGACCCCGTAGAAAAGATCAAAGGATCTTCTTGAG
ATCCTTTTTTTCTGCGCGTAATCTGCTGCTTGCAAACAAAAAAACCACCGCTACCAGCGGTGGTTTGTTT
GCCGGATCAAGAGCTACCAACTCTTTTTCCGAAGGTAACTGGCTTCAGCAGAGCGCAGATACCAAATACT
GTCCTTCTAGTGTAGCCGTAGTTAGGCCACCACTTCAAGAACTCTGTAGCACCGCCTACATACCTCGCTC
TGCTAATCCTGTTACCAGTGGCTGCTGCCAGTGGCGATAAGTCGTGTCTTACCGGGTTGGACTCAAGACG
ATAGTTACCGGATAAGGCGCAGCGGTCGGGCTGAACGGGGGGTTCGTGCACACAGCCCAGCTTGGAGCGA
ACGACCTACACCGAACTGAGATACCTACAGCGTGAGCTATGAGAAAGCGCCACGCTTCCCGAAGGGAGAA
AGGCGGACAGGTATCCGGTAAGCGGCAGGGTCGGAACAGGAGAGCGCACGAGGGAGCTTCCAGGGGGAAA
CGCCTGGTATCTTTATAGTCCTGTCGGGTTTCGCCACCTCTGACTTGAGCGTCGATTTTTGTGATGCTCG
TCAGGGGGGCGGAGCCTATGGAAAAACGCCAGCAACGCGGCCTTTTTACGGTTCCTGGCCTTTTGCTGGC
CTTGAAGCTGTCCCTGATGGTCGTCATCTACCTGCCTGGACAGCATGGCCTGCAACGCGGGCATCCCGAT
GCCGCCGGAAGCGAGAAGAATCATAATGGGGAAGGCCATCCAGCCTCGCGTCGCGAACGCCAGCAAGACG
TAGCCCAGCGCGTCGGCCCCGAGATGCGCCGCGTGCGGCTGCTGGAGATGGCGGACGCGATGGATATGTT
CTGCCAAGGGTTGGTTTGCGCATTCACAGTTCTCCGCAAGAATTGATTGGCTCCAATTCTTGGAGTGGTG
AATCCGTTAGCGAGGTGCCGCCCTGCTTCATCCCCGTGGCCCGTTGCTCGCGTTTGCTGGCGGTGTCCCC
GGAAGAAATATATTTGCATGTCTTTAGTTCTATGATGACACAAACCCCGCCCAGCGTCTTGTCATTGGCG
AATTCGAACACGCAGATGCAGTCGGGGCGGCGCGGTCCGAGGTCCACTTCGCATATTAAGGTGACGCGTG
TGGCCTCGAACACCGAGCGACCCTGCAGCGACCCGCTTAACAGCGTCAACAGCGTGCCGCAGATCCCGGG
GGGCAATGAGATATGAAAAAGCCTGAACTCACCGCGACGTCTGTCGAGAAGTTTCTGATCGAAAAGTTCG
ACAGCGTCTCCGACCTGATGCAGCTCTCGGAGGGCGAAGAATCTCGTGCTTTCAGCTTCGATGTAGGAGG
GCGTGGATATGTCCTGCGGGTAAATAGCTGCGCCGATGGTTTCTACAAAGATCGTTATGTTTATCGGCAC
TTTGCATCGGCCGCGCTCCCGATTCCGGAAGTGCTTGACATTGGGGAATTCAGCGAGAGCCTGACCTATT
GCATCTCCCGCCGTGCACAGGGTGTCACGTTGCAAGACCTGCCTGAAACCGAACTGCCCGCTGTTCTGCA
GCCGGTCGCGGAGGCCATGGATGCGATCGCTGCGGCCGATCTTAGCCAGACGAGCGGGTTCGGCCCATTC
GGACCGCAAGGAATCGGTCAATACACTACATGGCGTGATTTCATATGCGCGATTGCTGATCCCCATGTGT
ATCACTGGCAAACTGTGATGGACGACACCGTCAGTGCGTCCGTCGCGCAGGCTCTCGATGAGCTGATGCT
TTGGGCCGAGGACTGCCCCGAAGTCCGGCACCTCGTGCACGCGGATTTCGGCTCCAACAATGTCCTGACG
GACAATGGCCGCATAACAGCGGTCATTGACTGGAGCGAGGCGATGTTCGGGGATTCCCAATACGAGGTCG
CCAACATCTTCTTCTGGAGGCCGTGGTTGGCTTGTATGGAGCAGCAGACGCGCTACTTCGAGCGGAGGCA
TCCGGAGCTTGCAGGATCGCCGCGGCTCCGGGCGTATATGCTCCGCATTGGTCTTGACCAACTCTATCAG
AGCTTGGTTGACGGCAATTTCGATGATGCAGCTTGGGCGCAGGGTCGATGCGACGCAATCGTCCGATCCG
GAGCCGGGACTGTCGGGCGTACACAAATCGCCCGCAGAAGCGCGGCCGTCTGGACCGATGGCTGTGTAGA
AGTACTCGCCGATAGTGGAAACCGACGCCCCAGCACTCGTCCGGATCGGGAGATGGGGGAGGCTAACTGA
AACACGGAAGGAGACAATACCGGAAGGAACCCGCGCTATGACGGCAATAAAAAGACAGAATAAAACGCAC
GGGTGTTGGGTCGTTTGTTCATAAACGCGGGGTTCGGTCCCAGGGCTGGCACTCTGTCGATACCCCACCG
AGACCCCATTGGGGCCAATACGCCCGCGTTTCTTCCTTTTCCCCACCCCACCCCCCAAGTTCGGGTGAAG
GCCCAGGGCTCGCAGCCAACGTCGGGGCGGCAGGCCCTGCCATAGCCACTGGCCCCGTGGGTTAGGGACG
GGGTCCCCCATGGGGAATGGTTTATGGTTCGTGGGGGTTATTATTTTGGGCGTTGCGTGGGGTCAGGTCC
ACGACTGGACTGAGCAGACAGACCCATGGTTTTTGGATGGCCTGGGCATGGACCGCATGTACTGGCGCGA
CACGAACACCGGGCGTCTGTGGCTGCCAAACACCCCCGACCCCCAAAAACCACCGCGCGGATTTCTGGCG
TGCCAAGCTAGTCGACCAATTCTCATGTTTGACAGCTTATCATCGCAGATCCGGGCAACGTTGTTGCCAT
TGCTGCAGGCGCAGAACTGGTAGGTATGGAAGATCTATACATTGAATCAATATTGGCAATTAGCCATATT
AGTCATTGGTTATATAGCATAAATCAATATTGGCTATTGGCCATTGCATACGTTGTATCTATATCATAAT
ATGTACATTTATATTGGCTCATGTCCAATATGACCGCCATGTTGACATTGATTATTGACTAGTTATTAAT
AGTAATCAATTACGGGGTCATTAGTTCATAGCCCATATATGGAGTTCCGCGTTACATAACTTACGGTAAA
TGGCCCGCCTGGCTGACCGCCCAACGACCCCCGCCCATTGACGTCAATAATGACGTATGTTCCCATAGTA
ACGCCAATAGGGACTTTCCATTGACGTCAATGGGTGGAGTATTTACGGTAAACTGCCCACTTGGCAGTAC
ATCAAGTGTATCATATGCCAAGTCCGCCCCCTATTGACGTCAATGACGGTAAATGGCCCGCCTGGCATTA
TGCCCAGTACATGACCTTACGGGACTTTCCTACTTGGCAGTACATCTACGTATTAGTCATCGCTATTACC
ATGGTGATGCGGTTTTGGCAGTACACCAATGGGCGTGGATAGCGGTTTGACTCACGGGGATTTCCAAGTC
TCCACCCCATTGACGTCAATGGGAGTTTGTTTTGGCACCAAAATCAACGGGACTTTCCAAAATGTCGTAA
TAACCCCGCCCCGTTGACGCAAATGGGCGGTAGGCGTGTACGGTGGGAGGTCTATATAAGCAGAGCTCGT
TTAGTGAACCGTCAGATCTCTAGAAGCTGGGTACCAGCTGCTAGCGCCACCATGAAGACCATCATCGCCC
TGAGCTACATCTTCTGCCTGGTGTTCGCCGAGCAAAAGCTGATCTCAGAGGAGGACCTGGGCAGCCCTGG
CGGTGCCATCGTGTTGGAGCCCATATATTGGAATAGCTCCAATTCAAAATTTCTGCCAGGACAGGGACTC
GTTCTCTATCCTCAAATCGGCGACAAATTGGATATTATATGCCCTAAGGTTGACTCTAAGACTGTTGGGC
AGTATGAGTATTATAAAGTGTATATGGTAGATAAGGATCAGGCGGATCGCTGTACTATCAAAAAAGAGAA
TACGCCTCTTCTGAACTGTGCGAAACCCGATCAAGATATTAAATTTACAATTAAGTTTCAAGAATTTTCA
CCTAATTTGTGGGGTCTTGAGTTCCAGAAGAACAAAGACTATTACATCATTAGCACCTCCAACGGAAGCC
TTGAGGGTCTGGATAATCAGGAAGGTGGAGTTTGTCAAACTCGCGCCATGAAAATTCTGATGAAGGTAGG
ACAGGACGCGAGCTCAGCGGGATCAACGCGGAATAAAGATCCGACACGGAGGCCGGAGCTCGAAGCTGGG
ACTAATGGTAGATCCTCTACAACTTCACCCTTTGTAAAACCAAACCCGGGCAGTAGTACGGACGGCAACA
GCGCCGGGCACTCAGGGAATAATATACTGGGGTCCGAGGTTGCACTGTTCGCTGGGATAGCATCCGGTTG
TATAATCTTTATTGTCATAATTATTACATTGGTAGTATTGCTCCTTAAGTATCGCCGACGCCATCGGAAA
CACTCCCCGCAACACACAACAACACTTTCCCTGTCCACATTGGCTACCCCGAAGAGGAGTGGTAATAATA
ACGGTTCTGAACCCAGTGATATCATAATCCCGTTGAGAACTGCCGACAGCGTGTTCTGCCCGCATTACGA
GAAAGTCTCTGGTGACTATGGGCATCCTGTTTATATAGTACAAGAGATGCCTCCCCAGAGTCCAGCGAAC
ATTTATTACAAGGTATGATAACTCGAG
